Addgene plasmid #142908: TFORF2035
Purpose: Lentiviral vector for overexpressing transcription factor ORFs with unique 24-bp barcodes. Barcodes facilitate identification of transcription factors in pooled screens.
Depositing lab: Feng Zhang. Depositing organization: Broad Institute. Publication: A transcription factor atlas of directed differentiation. Joung J, Ma S, Tay T, Geiger-Schuller KR, Kirchgatterer PC, Verdine VK, Guo B, Arias-Garcia MA, Allen WE, Singh A, Kuksenko O, Abudayyeh OO, Gootenberg JS, Fu Z, Macrae RK, Buenrostro JD, Regev A, Zhang F. Cell. 2023 Jan 5;186(1):209-229.e26. doi: 10.1016/j.cell.2022.11.026. PubMed 36608654.
Backbone
  Vector backbone: pLX_TRC317
  Backbone manufacturer: Broad Institute Genetic Perturbation Platform
  Backbone size w/o insert (bp): 8264
  Vector type: Mammalian Expression, Lentiviral
  Selectable markers: Puromycin
Growth in bacteria
  Bacterial resistance: Ampicillin, 100 μg/mL
  Growth temperature: 37°C
  Growth strain: NEB Stable
  Copy number: High Copy
Gene/Insert
  Gene/Insert name: OSR2
  Species: H. sapiens (human)
  Insert size (bp): 1040
  Entrez Gene: OSR2
  Promoter: EF1a
  Cloning method: Unknown
  Sequencing primers: 5′ GGGTGGAGACTGAAGTTAGGCCAG; 3′ CACATAGCGTAAAAGGAGCAACATAG
Terms and licenses: Academic/Nonprofit Terms; Industry Terms: Not Available to Industry
Depositor comments: NM_001142462,XM_017013018,XM_011516827,ENST00000297565,ENST00000522510 . The transcription factor ORF portion of this plasmid was synthesized by Genewiz. Please test multiple small colonies in case of plasmid recombination. To make this collection available in a timely manner, a portion of this collection was not fully sequenced by Addgene. If an Addgene verified full plasmid sequence is not available, please contact us prior to placing an order to request the full sequence.
How to cite: TFORF2035 was a gift from Feng Zhang (Addgene plasmid # 142908 ; http://n2t.net/addgene:142908 ; RRID:Addgene_142908)
