[The description below was written by a language model from this plasmid's Addgene catalogue record and pLannotate feature annotations shown in this document.]
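Description:
TFORF2035 is a lentiviral mammalian expression plasmid built on the pLX_TRC317 backbone, carrying the human transcription factor OSR2 as an open reading frame of about 1 kb. It belongs to a barcoded transcription factor ORF collection in which each construct carries a unique 24-bp barcode, so that the overexpressed factor can be identified in pooled screens. In bacteria the roughly 9.3 kb plasmid is maintained through a high-copy ColE1/pUC-type origin and an ampicillin resistance gene. An f1 origin and remnants of a lac/lacZα cloning region with T7 and T3 promoters are also present in the backbone. The depositor notes that the plasmid can recombine, which is a common issue with repeat-containing lentiviral vectors.

The viral portion has a third-generation, self-inactivating layout. An RSV promoter drives a truncated HIV-1 5' LTR, followed by the Ψ packaging signal with a gag fragment, the Rev response element for Rev-dependent nuclear export of the genomic RNA, a cPPT/CTS element, and a ΔU3 3' LTR followed by an SV40 polyadenylation signal. Within the provirus, an SV40 early promoter drives puromycin N-acetyltransferase for selection of transduced cells, and a separate EF-1α promoter drives the OSR2 ORF. The automated annotation labels the ORF only through partial matches to frog and rat Osr2 orthologues, whereas the catalogue entry gives the species as human. A WPRE downstream of the insert enhances transcript stability and expression. The barcode itself is not annotated in the feature table, so its exact position is not stated in the record. The construct is intended for producing lentivirus to overexpress OSR2 stably, either alone or in pooled screens such as directed differentiation studies.
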