Features (pLannotate 1.2.2; 32 found; start..end, strand, type, name):
      5..231     +  promoter       RSV promoter: Rous sarcoma virus enhancer/promoter
    232..412     +  LTR            5' LTR (truncated): truncated 5' long terminal repeat (LTR) from HIV-1
    459..584     +  misc_feature   HIV-1 Ψ: packaging signal of human immunodeficiency virus type 1
    568..931     +  CDS            HIV-1 gag (fragment): gag protein from human immunodeficiency virus 1; gag
   1077..1310    +  misc_feature   RRE: The Rev response element (RRE) of HIV-1 allows for Rev-dependent mRNA export from the nucleus to the cytoplasm.
   1687..1713    +  CDS            Rev (fragment): human immunodeficiency virus 1 (HIV-1) Rev protein; rev; enhances nuclear export of unspliced and incompletely spliced viral mRNAs
   1720..1743    +  promoter       SV40 promoter (fragment): SV40 early promoter
   1744..1815    +  promoter       SV40 promoter (fragment): SV40 enhancer and early promoter
   1839..1974    +  rep_origin     SV40 ori: SV40 origin of replication
   2020..2616    +  CDS            PuroR (fragment): puromycin N-acetyltransferase; pac from Streptomyces; confers resistance to puromycin
   2665..2782    +  misc_feature   cPPT/CTS: central polypurine tract and central termination sequence of HIV-1
   2847..2913    +  CDS            small t antigen (fragment): SV40 (simian virus 40) small t antigen
   2920..4098    +  promoter       EF-1α promoter: strong constitutive promoter for human elongation factor EF-1α
   4115..4717    +  CDS            osr2-a (fragment): OSR2A_XENLA - Also known as osr2 From Xenopus laevis (African clawed frog).
   4947..5024    +  CDS            Osr2 (fragment): OSR2_RAT - Experimental evidence at transcript level: Swiss-Prot protein existence level 2. From Rattus norvegicus (Rat).
   5066..5119    +  promoter       U6 promoter (fragment): RNA polymerase III promoter for human U6 snRNA
   5161..5749    +  misc_feature   WPRE: woodchuck hepatitis virus posttranscriptional regulatory element
   5800..5819    +  misc_feature   cPPT/CTS (fragment): central polypurine tract and central termination sequence of HIV-1
   5821..6054    +  LTR            3' LTR (ΔU3): self-inactivating 3' long terminal repeat (LTR) from HIV-1
   6132..6253    +  polyA_signal   SV40 poly(A) signal: SV40 polyadenylation signal
   6293..6428    +  rep_origin     SV40 ori: SV40 origin of replication
   6449..6467    -  promoter       T7 promoter: promoter for bacteriophage T7 RNA polymerase
   6475..6630    +  CDS            lacZα (fragment): LacZα fragment of β-galactosidase; lacZ fragment
   6635..7063    +  rep_origin     f1 ori (sequence partly withheld): f1 bacteriophage origin of replication; arrow indicates direction of (+) strand synthesis
   7116..7220    +  promoter       AmpR promoter: bla
   7221..8081    +  CDS            AmpR: β-lactamase; bla; confers resistance to ampicillin, carbenicillin, and related antibiotics
   8252..8840    +  rep_origin     ori: high-copy-number ColE1/pMB1/pBR322/pUC origin of replication
   9023..9115    +  CDS            lacI (fragment): lac repressor; lacI; The lac repressor binds to the lac operator to inhibit transcription in E. coli. This inhibition can be relieved by adding lactose or isopropyl-β-D-thiogalactopyranoside (IPTG).
   9128..9149    +  protein_bind   CAP binding site: CAP binding activates transcription in the presence of cAMP. E. coli catabolite activator protein
   9164..9194    +  promoter       lac promoter: promoter for the E. coli lac operon
   9202..9218    +  protein_bind   lac operator: The lac repressor binds to the lac operator to inhibit transcription in E. coli. This inhibition can be relieved by adding lactose or isopropyl-β-D-thiogalactopyranoside (IPTG). lac repressor encoded by lacI
   9263..9281    +  promoter       T3 promoter: promoter for bacteriophage T3 RNA polymerase
>Addgene plasmid #142908 | TFORF2035 | addgene full sequence | sequence record 396078 | Addgene NGS Result
TTAATGTAGTCTTATGCAATACTCTTGTAGTCTTGCAACATGGTAACGATGAGTTAGCAACATGCCTTAC
AAGGAGAGAAAAAGCACCGTGCATGCCGATTGGTGGAAGTAAGGTGGTACGATCGTGCCTTATTAGGAAG
GCAACAGACGGGTCTGACATGGATTGGACGAACCACTGAATTGCCGCATTGCAGAGATATTGTATTTAAG
TGCCTAGCTCGATACATAAACGGGTCTCTCTGGTTAGACCAGATCTGAGCCTGGGAGCTCTCTGGCTAAC
TAGGGAACCCACTGCTTAAGCCTCAATAAAGCTTGCCTTGAGTGCTTCAAGTAGTGTGTGCCCGTCTGTT
GTGTGACTCTGGTAACTAGAGATCCCTCAGACCCTTTTAGTCAGTGTGGAAAATCTCTAGCAGTGGCGCC
CGAACAGGGACTTGAAAGCGAAAGGGAAACCAGAGGAGCTCTCTCGACGCAGGACTCGGCTTGCTGAAGC
GCGCACGGCAAGAGGCGAGGGGCGGCGACTGGTGAGTACGCCAAAAATTTTGACTAGCGGAGGCTAGAAG
GAGAGAGATGGGTGCGAGAGCGTCAGTATTAAGCGGGGGAGAATTAGATCGCGATGGGAAAAAATTCGGT
TAAGGCCAGGGGGAAAGAAAAAATATAAATTAAAACATATAGTATGGGCAAGCAGGGAGCTAGAACGATT
CGCAGTTAATCCTGGCCTGTTAGAAACATCAGAAGGCTGTAGACAAATACTGGGACAGCTACAACCATCC
CTTCAGACAGGATCAGAAGAACTTAGATCATTATATAATACAGTAGCAACCCTCTATTGTGTGCATCAAA
GGATAGAGATAAAAGACACCAAGGAAGCTTTAGACAAGATAGAGGAAGAGCAAAACAAAAGTAAGACCAC
CGCACAGCAAGCGGCCGCTGATCTTCAGACCTGGAGGAGGAGATATGAGGGACAATTGGAGAAGTGAATT
ATATAAATATAAAGTAGTAAAAATTGAACCATTAGGAGTAGCACCCACCAAGGCAAAGAGAAGAGTGGTG
CAGAGAGAAAAAAGAGCAGTGGGAATAGGAGCTTTGTTCCTTGGGTTCTTGGGAGCAGCAGGAAGCACTA
TGGGCGCAGCGTCAATGACGCTGACGGTACAGGCCAGACAATTATTGTCTGGTATAGTGCAGCAGCAGAA
CAATTTGCTGAGGGCTATTGAGGCGCAACAGCATCTGTTGCAACTCACAGTCTGGGGCATCAAGCAGCTC
CAGGCAAGAATCCTGGCTGTGGAAAGATACCTAAAGGATCAACAGCTCCTGGGGATTTGGGGTTGCTCTG
GAAAACTCATTTGCACCACTGCTGTGCCTTGGAATGCTAGTTGGAGTAATAAATCTCTGGAACAGATTTG
GAATCACACGACCTGGATGGAGTGGGACAGAGAAATTAACAATTACACAAGCTTAATACACTCCTTAATT
GAAGAATCGCAAAACCAGCAAGAAAAGAATGAACAAGAATTATTGGAATTAGATAAATGGGCAAGTTTGT
GGAATTGGTTTAACATAACAAATTGGCTGTGGTATATAAAATTATTCATAATGATAGTAGGAGGCTTGGT
AGGTTTAAGAATAGTTTTTGCTGTACTTTCTATAGTGAATAGAGTTAGGCAGGGATATTCACCATTATCG
TTTCAGACCCACCTCCCAACCCCGAGGGGACCCATGCATTGCATCTCAATTAGTCAGCAACCAGGTGTGG
AAAGTCCCCAGGCTCCCCAGCAGGCAGAAGTATGCAAAGCATGCGTCTCAATTAGTCAGCAACCATAGTC
CCGCCCCTAACTCCGCCCATCCCGCCCCTAACTCCGCCCAGTTCCGCCCATTCTCCGCCCCATGGCTGAC
TAATTTTTTTTATTTATGCAGAGGCCGAGGCCGCCTCGGCCTCTGAGCTATTCCAGAAGTAGTGAGGAGG
CTTTTTTGGAGGCCTAGGCTTTTGCAAAAAGCTTTCTAGAGGTACCACCGGAGCTTACCATGACCGAGTA
CAAGCCCACGGTGCGCCTCGCCACCCGCGACGACGTCCCCAGGGCCGTACGCACCCTCGCCGCCGCGTTC
GCCGACTACCCCGCCACGCGCCACACCGTCGATCCGGACCGCCACATCGAGCGGGTCACCGAGCTGCAAG
AACTCTTCCTCACGCGCGTCGGGCTCGACATCGGCAAGGTGTGGGTCGCGGACGACGGCGCCGCCGTGGC
GGTCTGGACCACGCCGGAGAGCGTCGAAGCGGGGGCGGTGTTCGCCGAGATCGGCCCGCGCATGGCCGAG
TTGAGCGGTTCCCGGCTGGCCGCGCAGCAACAGATGGAAGGCCTCCTGGCGCCGCACCGGCCCAAGGAGC
CCGCGTGGTTCCTGGCCACCGTCGGCGTCTCGCCCGACCACCAGGGCAAGGGTCTGGGCAGCGCCGTCGT
GCTCCCCGGAGTGGAGGCGGCCGAGCGCGCCGGGGTGCCCGCCTTCCTGGAGACCTCCGCGCCCCGCAAC
CTCCCCTTCTACGAGCGGCTCGGCTTCACCGTCACCGCCGACGTCGAGGTGCCCGAAGGACCGCGCACCT
GGTGCATGACCCGCAAGCCCGGTGCCAGTTAACGAATTCTAGATCTTGAGACAAATGGCAGTATTCATCC
ACAATTTTAAAAGAAAAGGGGGGATTGGGGGGTACAGTGCAGGGGAAAGAATAGTAGACATAATAGCAAC
AGACATACAAACTAAAGAATTACAAAAACAAATTACAAAAATTCAAAATTTTCGGGTTTATTACAGGGAC
AGCAGAGATCCACTTTGGCGCCGGCTCGAGGCCTGCAGGTGCAAAGATGGATAAAGTTTTAAACAGAGAG
GAATCTTTGCAGCTAATGGACCTTCTAGGTCTTGAAAGGAGTGGGAATTGGCTCCGGTGCCCGTCAGTGG
GCAGAGCGCACATCGCCCACAGTCCCCGAGAAGTTGGGGGGAGGGGTCGGCAATTGAACCGGTGCCTAGA
GAAGGTGGCGCGGGGTAAACTGGGAAAGTGATGTCGTGTACTGGCTCCGCCTTTTTCCCGAGGGTGGGGG
AGAACCGTATATAAGTGCAGTAGTCGCCGTGAACGTTCTTTTTCGCAACGGGTTTGCCGCCAGAACACAG
GTAAGTGCCGTGTGTGGTTCCCGCGGGCCTGGCCTCTTTACGGGTTATGGCCCTTGCGTGCCTTGAATTA
CTTCCACCTGGCTGCAGTACGTGATTCTTGATCCCGAGCTTCGGGTTGGAAGTGGGTGGGAGAGTTCGAG
GCCTTGCGCTTAAGGAGCCCCTTCGCCTCGTGCTTGAGTTGAGGCCTGGCCTGGGCGCTGGGGCCGCCGC
GTGCGAATCTGGTGGCACCTTCGCGCCTGTCTCGCTGCTTTCGATAAGTCTCTAGCCATTTAAAATTTTT
GATGACCTGCTGCGACGCTTTTTTTCTGGCAAGATAGTCTTGTAAATGCGGGCCAAGATCTGCACACTGG
TATTTCGGTTTTTGGGGCCGCGGGCGGCGACGGGGCCCGTGCGTCCCAGCGCACATGTTCGGCGAGGCGG
GGCCTGCGAGCGCGGCCACCGAGAATCGGACGGGGGTAGTCTCAAGCTGGCCGGCCTGCTCTGGTGCCTG
GCCTCGCGCCGCCGTGTATCGCCCCGCCCTGGGCGGCAAGGCTGGCCCGGTCGGCACCAGTTGCGTGAGC
GGAAAGATGGCCGCTTCCCGGCCCTGCTGCAGGGAGCTCAAAATGGAGGACGCGGCGCTCGGGAGAGCGG
GCGGGTGAGTCACCCACACAAAGGAAAAGGGCCTTTCCGTCCTCAGCCGTCGCTTCATGTGACTCCACGG
AGTACCGGGCGCCGTCCAGGCACCTCGATTAGTTCTCGAGCTTTTGGAGTACGTCGTCTTTAGGTTGGGG
GGAGGGGTTTTATGCGATGGAGTTTCCCCACACTGAGTGGGTGGAGACTGAAGTTAGGCCAGCTTGGCAC
TTGATGTAATTCTCCTTGGAATTTGCCCTTTTTGAGTTTGGATCTTGGTTCATTCTCAAGCCTCAGACAG
TGGTTCAAAGTTTTTTTCTTCCATTTCAGGTGTCGTGAGGCTAGCACCGCCACCATGGGGAGCAAGGCTC
TGCCAGCGCCCATCCCGCTCCACCCGTCGCTGCAGCTCACCAATTACTCCTTCCTGCAGGCCGTGAACAC
CTTCCCGGCCACGGTGGACCACCTGCAGGGCCTGTACGGTCTCAGCGCGGTACAGACCATGCACATGAAC
CACTGGACGCTGGGGTATCCCAATGTGCACGAGATCACCCGCTCCACCATCACGGAGATGGCGGCGGCGC
AGGGCCTCGTGGACGCGCGCTTCCCCTTCCCGGCCCTGCCTTTTACCACCCACCTATTCCACCCCAAGCA
GGGGGCCATTGCCCACGTCCTCCCAGCCCTGCACAAGGACCGGCCCCGTTTTGACTTTGCCAATTTGGCG
GTGGCTGCCACGCAAGAGGATCCGCCTAAGATGGGAGACCTGAGCAAGCTGAGCCCAGGACTGGGTAGCC
CCATCTCGGGCCTCAGTAAATTGACTCCGGACAGAAAGCCCTCTCGAGGAAGGTTGCCCTCCAAAACGAA
AAAAGAGTTTATCTGCAAGTTTTGCGGCAGACACTTTACCAAATCCTACAATTTGCTCATCCATGAGAGG
ACCCACACGGACGAGAGGCCGTACACGTGTGACATCTGCCACAAGGCCTTCCGGAGGCAAGATCACCTGC
GGGATCACAGATACATCCATTCCAAAGAAAAACCCTTCAAATGTCAGGAGTGTGGGAAAGGATTTTGTCA
GTCTAGAACTCTAGCAGTTCACAAAACTTTACACATGCAGGAATCTCCACACAAATGTCCCACATGTGGA
AGAACCTTTAATCAGAGAAGTAATCTGAAAACTCACCTTCTCACCCATACAGACATCAAGCCCTACAGCT
GCGAGCAGTGCGGCAAAGTGTTCAGGCGAAACTGTGATCTGCGGCGGCACAGCCTGACTCACACCCCGCG
GCAGGACTTCTAGTAATGAACTAGTCCGTAACTTGAAAGTATTTCGATTTCTTGGCTTTATATATCTTGT
GGAAAGGACGAGCATACGTTCATCCTTATCGCTATACGCGTTAAGTCGACAATCAACCTCTGGATTACAA
AATTTGTGAAAGATTGACTGGTATTCTTAACTATGTTGCTCCTTTTACGCTATGTGGATACGCTGCTTTA
ATGCCTTTGTATCATGCTATTGCTTCCCGTATGGCTTTCATTTTCTCCTCCTTGTATAAATCCTGGTTGC
TGTCTCTTTATGAGGAGTTGTGGCCCGTTGTCAGGCAACGTGGCGTGGTGTGCACTGTGTTTGCTGACGC
AACCCCCACTGGTTGGGGCATTGCCACCACCTGTCAGCTCCTTTCCGGGACTTTCGCTTTCCCCCTCCCT
ATTGCCACGGCGGAACTCATCGCCGCCTGCCTTGCCCGCTGCTGGACAGGGGCTCGGCTGTTGGGCACTG
ACAATTCCGTGGTGTTGTCGGGGAAATCATCGTCCTTTCCTTGGCTGCTCGCCTGTGTTGCCACCTGGAT
TCTGCGCGGGACGTCCTTCTGCTACGTCCCTTCGGCCCTCAATCCAGCGGACCTTCCTTCCCGCGGCCTG
CTGCCGGCTCTGCGGCCTCTTCCGCGTCTTCGCCTTCGCCCTCAGACGAGTCGGATCTCCCTTTGGGCCG
CCTCCCCGCGTCGACTTTAAGACCAATGACTTACAAGGCAGCTGTAGATCTTAGCCACTTTTTAAAAGAA
AAGGGGGGACTGGAAGGGCTAATTCACTCCCAACGAAGACAAGATCTGCTTTTTGCTTGTACTGGGTCTC
TCTGGTTAGACCAGATCTGAGCCTGGGAGCTCTCTGGCTAACTAGGGAACCCACTGCTTAAGCCTCAATA
AAGCTTGCCTTGAGTGCTTCAAGTAGTGTGTGCCCGTCTGTTGTGTGACTCTGGTAACTAGAGATCCCTC
AGACCCTTTTAGTCAGTGTGGAAAATCTCTAGCAGTACGTATAGTAGTTCATGTCATCTTATTATTCAGT
ATTTATAACTTGCAAAGAAATGAATATCAGAGAGTGAGAGGAACTTGTTTATTGCAGCTTATAATGGTTA
CAAATAAAGCAATAGCATCACAAATTTCACAAATAAAGCATTTTTTTCACTGCATTCTAGTTGTGGTTTG
TCCAAACTCATCAATGTATCTTATCATGTCTGGCTCTAGCTATCCCGCCCCTAACTCCGCCCATCCCGCC
CCTAACTCCGCCCAGTTCCGCCCATTCTCCGCCCCATGGCTGACTAATTTTTTTTATTTATGCAGAGGCC
GAGGCCGCCTCGGCCTCTGAGCTATTCCAGAAGTAGTGAGGAGGCTTTTTTGGAGGCCTAGGGACGTACC
CAATTCGCCCTATAGTGAGTCGTATTACGCGCGCTCACTGGCCGTCGTTTTACAACGTCGTGACTGGGAA
AACCCTGGCGTTACCCAACTTAATCGCCTTGCAGCACATCCCCCTTTCGCCAGCTGGCGTAATAGCGAAG
AGGCCCGCACCGATCGCCCTTCCCAACAGTTGCGCAGCCTGAATGGCGAATGGG
[124 nt withheld, positions 6635-6758]
C
[91 nt withheld, positions 6760-6850]
A
[49 nt withheld, positions 6852-6900]
CCTTTGACGTTGGAGTCCACGTTCTTT
[37 nt withheld, positions 6928-6964]
ACCCTATCTCGGTCTATTCTTTTGATTTATAAGGGATTTTGCCGATTTCGGCCTATTGGTTAAAAAATGA
GCTGATTTAACAAAAATTTAACGCGAATTTTAACAAAATATTAACGCTTACAATTTAGGTGGCACTTTTC
GGGGAAATGTGCGCGGAACCCCTATTTGTTTATTTTTCTAAATACATTCAAATATGTATCCGCTCATGAG
ACAATAACCCTGATAAATGCTTCAATAATATTGAAAAAGGAAGAGTATGAGTATTCAACATTTCCGTGTC
GCCCTTATTCCCTTTTTTGCGGCATTTTGCCTTCCTGTTTTTGCTCACCCAGAAACGCTGGTGAAAGTAA
AAGATGCTGAAGATCAGTTGGGTGCACGAGTGGGTTACATCGAACTGGATCTCAACAGCGGTAAGATCCT
TGAGAGTTTTCGCCCCGAAGAACGTTTTCCAATGATGAGCACTTTTAAAGTTCTGCTATGTGGCGCGGTA
TTATCCCGTATTGACGCCGGGCAAGAGCAACTCGGTCGCCGCATACACTATTCTCAGAATGACTTGGTTG
AGTACTCACCAGTCACAGAAAAGCATCTTACGGATGGCATGACAGTAAGAGAATTATGCAGTGCTGCCAT
AACCATGAGTGATAACACTGCGGCCAACTTACTTCTGACAACGATCGGAGGACCGAAGGAGCTAACCGCT
TTTTTGCACAACATGGGGGATCATGTAACTCGCCTTGATCGTTGGGAACCGGAGCTGAATGAAGCCATAC
CAAACGACGAGCGTGACACCACGATGCCTGTAGCAATGGCAACAACGTTGCGCAAACTATTAACTGGCGA
ACTACTTACTCTAGCTTCCCGGCAACAATTAATAGACTGGATGGAGGCGGATAAAGTTGCAGGACCACTT
CTGCGCTCGGCCCTTCCGGCTGGCTGGTTTATTGCTGATAAATCTGGAGCCGGTGAGCGTGGGTCTCGCG
GTATCATTGCAGCACTGGGGCCAGATGGTAAGCCCTCCCGTATCGTAGTTATCTACACGACGGGGAGTCA
GGCAACTATGGATGAACGAAATAGACAGATCGCTGAGATAGGTGCCTCACTGATTAAGCATTGGTAACTG
TCAGACCAAGTTTACTCATATATACTTTAGATTGATTTAAAACTTCATTTTTAATTTAAAAGGATCTAGG
TGAAGATCCTTTTTGATAATCTCATGACCAAAATCCCTTAACGTGAGTTTTCGTTCCACTGAGCGTCAGA
CCCCGTAGAAAAGATCAAAGGATCTTCTTGAGATCCTTTTTTTCTGCGCGTAATCTGCTGCTTGCAAACA
AAAAAACCACCGCTACCAGCGGTGGTTTGTTTGCCGGATCAAGAGCTACCAACTCTTTTTCCGAAGGTAA
CTGGCTTCAGCAGAGCGCAGATACCAAATACTGTTCTTCTAGTGTAGCCGTAGTTAGGCCACCACTTCAA
GAACTCTGTAGCACCGCCTACATACCTCGCTCTGCTAATCCTGTTACCAGTGGCTGCTGCCAGTGGCGAT
AAGTCGTGTCTTACCGGGTTGGACTCAAGACGATAGTTACCGGATAAGGCGCAGCGGTCGGGCTGAACGG
GGGGTTCGTGCACACAGCCCAGCTTGGAGCGAACGACCTACACCGAACTGAGATACCTACAGCGTGAGCT
ATGAGAAAGCGCCACGCTTCCCGAAGGGAGAAAGGCGGACAGGTATCCGGTAAGCGGCAGGGTCGGAACA
GGAGAGCGCACGAGGGAGCTTCCAGGGGGAAACGCCTGGTATCTTTATAGTCCTGTCGGGTTTCGCCACC
TCTGACTTGAGCGTCGATTTTTGTGATGCTCGTCAGGGGGGCGGAGCCTATGGAAAAACGCCAGCAACGC
GGCCTTTTTACGGTTCCTGGCCTTTTGCTGGCCTTTTGCTCACATGTTCTTTCCTGCGTTATCCCCTGAT
TCTGTGGATAACCGTATTACCGCCTTTGAGTGAGCTGATACCGCTCGCCGCAGCCGAACGACCGAGCGCA
GCGAGTCAGTGAGCGAGGAAGCGGAAGAGCGCCCAATACGCAAACCGCCTCTCCCCGCGCGTTGGCCGAT
TCATTAATGCAGCTGGCACGACAGGTTTCCCGACTGGAAAGCGGGCAGTGAGCGCAACGCAATTAATGTG
AGTTAGCTCACTCATTAGGCACCCCAGGCTTTACACTTTATGCTTCCGGCTCGTATGTTGTGTGGAATTG
TGAGCGGATAACAATTTCACACAGGAAACAGCTATGACCATGATTACGCCAAGCGCGCAATTAACCCTCA
CTAAAGGGAACAAAAGCTGGAGCTGCAAGC
