>Addgene plasmid #142908 | TFORF2035 | depositor partial sequence | sequence record 280862 | Insert
ACCGCCACCATGGGGAGCAAGGCTCTGCCAGCGCCCATCCCGCTCCACCCGTCGCTGCAGCTCACCAATT
ACTCCTTCCTGCAGGCCGTGAACACCTTCCCGGCCACGGTGGACCACCTGCAGGGCCTGTACGGTCTCAG
CGCGGTACAGACCATGCACATGAACCACTGGACGCTGGGGTATCCCAATGTGCACGAGATCACCCGCTCC
ACCATCACGGAGATGGCGGCGGCGCAGGGCCTCGTGGACGCGCGCTTCCCCTTCCCGGCCCTGCCTTTTA
CCACCCACCTATTCCACCCCAAGCAGGGGGCCATTGCCCACGTCCTCCCAGCCCTGCACAAGGACCGGCC
CCGTTTTGACTTTGCCAATTTGGCGGTGGCTGCCACGCAAGAGGATCCGCCTAAGATGGGAGACCTGAGC
AAGCTGAGCCCAGGACTGGGTAGCCCCATCTCGGGCCTCAGTAAATTGACTCCGGACAGAAAGCCCTCTC
GAGGAAGGTTGCCCTCCAAAACGAAAAAAGAGTTTATCTGCAAGTTTTGCGGCAGACACTTTACCAAATC
CTACAATTTGCTCATCCATGAGAGGACCCACACGGACGAGAGGCCGTACACGTGTGACATCTGCCACAAG
GCCTTCCGGAGGCAAGATCACCTGCGGGATCACAGATACATCCATTCCAAAGAAAAACCCTTCAAATGTC
AGGAGTGTGGGAAAGGATTTTGTCAGTCTAGAACTCTAGCAGTTCACAAAACTTTACACATGCAGGAATC
TCCACACAAATGTCCCACATGTGGAAGAACCTTTAATCAGAGAAGTAATCTGAAAACTCACCTTCTCACC
CATACAGACATCAAGCCCTACAGCTGCGAGCAGTGCGGCAAAGTGTTCAGGCGAAACTGTGATCTGCGGC
GGCACAGCCTGACTCACACCCCGCGGCAGGACTTCTAGTAATGAACTAGTCCGTAACTTGAAAGTATTTC
GATTTCTTGGCTTTATATATCTTGTGGAAAGGACGAGCATACGTTCATCCTTATCGCTAT
