>Addgene plasmid #142908 | TFORF2035 | depositor partial sequence | sequence record 280863 | Barcode
GCATACGTTCATCCTTATCGCTAT
